>Addgene plasmid #168982 | pYFAC | addgene full sequence | sequence record 350197 | Addgene NGS Result
GCCGCATACACTATTCTCAGAATGACTTGGTTGAGTACTCACCAGTCACAGAAAAGCATCTTACGGATGG
CATGACAGTAAGAGAATTATGCAGTGCTGCCATAACCATGAGTGATAACACTGCGGCCAACTTACTTCTG
ACAACGATCGGAGGACCGAAGGAGCTAACCGCTTTTTTGCACAACATGGGGGATCATGTAACTCGCCTTG
ATCGTTGGGAACCGGAGCTGAATGAAGCCATACCAAACGACGAGCGTGACACCACGATGCCTGTAGCAAT
GGCAACAACGTTGCGCAAACTATTAACTGGCGAACTACTTACTCTAGCTTCCCGGCAACAATTAATAGAC
TGGATGGAGGCGGATAAAGTTGCAGGACCACTTCTGCGCTCGGCCCTTCCGGCTGGCTGGTTTATTGCTG
ATAAATCTGGAGCCGGTGAGCGTGGGTCTCGCGGTATCATTGCAGCACTGGGGCCAGATGGTAAGCCCTC
CCGTATCGTAGTTATCTACACGACGGGGAGTCAGGCAACTATGGATGAACGAAATAGACAGATCGCTGAG
ATAGGTGCCTCACTGATTAAGCATTGGTAACTGTCAGACCAAGTTTACTCATATATACTTTAGATTGATT
TAAAACTTCATTTTTAATTTAAAAGGATCTAGGTGAAGATCCTTTTTGATAATCTCATGACCAAAATCCC
TTAACGTGAGTTTTCGTTCCACTGAGCGTCAGACCCCGTAGAAAAGATCAAAGGATCTTCTTGAGATCCT
TTTTTTCTGCGCGTAATCTGCTGCTTGCAAACAAAAAAACCACCGCTACCAGCGGTGGTTTGTTTGCCGG
ATCAAGAGCTACCAACTCTTTTTCCGAAGGTAACTGGCTTCAGCAGAGCGCAGATACCAAATACTGTTCT
TCTAGTGTAGCCGTAGTTAGGCCACCACTTCAAGAACTCTGTAGCACCGCCTACATACCTCGCTCTGCTA
ATCCTGTTACCAGTGGCTGCTGCCAGTGGCGATAAGTCGTGTCTTACCGGGTTGGACTCAAGACGATAGT
TACCGGATAAGGCGCAGCGGTCGGGCTGAACGGGGGGTTCGTGCACACAGCCCAGCTTGGAGCGAACGAC
CTACACCGAACTGAGATACCTACAGCGTGAGCTATGAGAAAGCGCCACGCTTCCCGAAGGGAGAAAGGCG
GACAGGTATCCGGTAAGCGGCAGGGTCGGAACAGGAGAGCGCACGAGGGAGCTTCCAGGGGGAAACGCCT
GGTATCTTTATAGTCCTGTCGGGTTTCGCCACCTCTGACTTGAGCGTCGATTTTTGTGATGCTCGTCAGG
GGGGCGGAGCCTATGGAAAAACGCCAGCAACGCGGCCTTTTTACGGTTCCTGGCCTTTTGCTGGCCTTTT
GCTCATGATTACGAATTCATCACGTGCTATAAAAATAATTATAATTTAAATTTTTTAATATAAATATATA
AATTAAAAATAGAAAGTAAAAAAAGAAATTAAAGAAAAAATAGTTTTTGTTTTCCGAAGATGTAAAAGAC
TCTAGGGGGATCGCCAACAAATACTACCTTTTATCTTGCTCTTCCTGCTCTCAGGTATTAATGCCGAATT
GTTTCATCTTGTCTGTGTAGAAGACCACACACGAAAATCCTGTGATTTTACATTTTACTTATCGTTAATC
GAATGTATATCTATTTAATCTGCTTTTCTTGTCTAATAAATATATATGTAAAGTACGCTTTTTGTTGAAA
TTTTTTAAACCTTTGTTTATTTTTTTTTCTTCATTCCGTAACTCTTCTACCTTCTTTATTTACTTTCTAA
AATCCAAATACAAAACATAAAAATAAATAAACACAGAGTAAATTCCCAAATTATTCCATCATTAAAAGAT
ACGAGGCGCGTGTAAGTTACGAATTCGAGCTCGGTACCCGGGATAACTTCGTATAATGTATGCTATACGA
AGTTATGGGTAATAACTGATATAATTAAATTGAAGCTCTAATTTGTGAGTTTAGTATACATGCATTTACT
TATAATACAGTTTTTTAGTTTTGCTGGCCGCATCTTCTCAAATATGCTTCCCAGCCTGCTTTTCTGTAAC
GTTCACCCTCTACCTTAGCATCCCTTCCCTTTGCAAATAGTCCTCTTCCAACAATAATAATGTCAGATCC
TGTAGAGACCACATCATCCACGGTTCTATACTGTTGACCCAATGCGTCTCCCTTGTCATCTAAACCCACA
CCGGGTGTCATAATCAACCAATCGTAACCTTCATCTCTTCCACCCATGTCTCTTTGAGCAATAAAGCCGA
TAACAAAATCTTTGTCGCTCTTCGCAATGTCAACAGTACCCTTAGTATATTCTCCAGTAGATAGGGAGCC
CTTGCATGACAATTCTGCTAACATCAAAAGGCCTCTAGGTTCCTTTGTTACTTCTTCTGCCGCCTGCTTC
AAACCGCTAACAATACCTGGGCCCACCACACCGTGTGCATTCGTAATGTCTGCCCATTCTGCTATTCTGT
ATACACCCGCAGAGTACTGCAATTTGACTGTATTACCAATGTCAGCAAATTTTCTGTCTTCGAAGAGTAA
AAAATTGTACTTGGCGGATAATGCCTTTAGCGGCTTAACTGTGCCCTCCATGGAAAAATCAGTCAAGATA
TCCACATGTGTTTTTAGTAAACAAATTTTGGGACCTAATGCTTCAACTAACTCCAGTAATTCCTTGGTGG
TACGAACATCCAATGAAGCACACAAGTTTGTTTGCTTTTCGTGCATGATATTAAATAGCTTGGCAGCAAC
AGGACTAGGATGAGTAGCAGCACGTTCCTTATATGTAGCTTTCGACATGATTTATCTTCGTTTCCTGCAG
GTTTTTGTTCTGTGCAGTTGGGTTAAGAATACTGGGCAATTTCATGTTTCTTCAACACTACATATGCGTA
TATATACCAATCTAAGTCTGTGCTCCTTCCTTCGTTCTTCCTTCTGTTCGGAGATTACCGAATCAAAAAA
ATTTCAAGGAAACCGAAATCAAAAAAAAGAATAAAAAAAAAATGATGAATTGAATTGAAAAGCGTGGTGC
AGCCTGATGCGGTATTTTCTCCTTACGCATCTGTGCGGTATTTCACACCGCATA
[95 nt withheld, positions 3135-3229]
T
[46 nt withheld, positions 3231-3276]
CGCCAGCTTATTTTTTGTATACTGTTTTGTGATAGCACGAAGTTTTTCCACGGTATCTTGTTAAAAATAT
ATATTTGTGGCGGGCTTACCTACATCAAATTAATAAGAGACTAATTATAAACTAAACACACAAGCAAGCT
ACTTTAGGGTAAAAGTTTATAAATGCTTTTGACGTATAAACGTTGCTTGTATTTATTATTACAATTAAAG
GTGGATAGAAAACCTAGAGACTAGTTAGAAACTAATCTCAGGTTTGCGTTAAACTAAATCAGAGCCCGAG
AGGTTAACAGAACCTAGAAGGGGACTAGATATCCGGGTAGGGAAACAAAAAAAAAAAACAAGACAGCCAC
ATATTAGGGAGACTAGTTAGAAGCTAGTTCCAGGACTAGGAAAATAAAAGACAATGATACCACAGTCTAG
TTGACAACTAGATAGATTCTAGATTGAGGCCAAAGTCTCTGAGATCCAGGTTAGTTGCAACTAATACTAG
TTAGTATCTAGTCTCCTATAACTCTGAAGCTAGAATAACTTACTACTATTATCCTCACCACTGTTCAGCT
GCGCAAACGGAGTGATTGCAAGGTGTTCAGAGACTAGTTATTGACTAGTCAGTGACTAGCAATAACTAAC
AAGGTATTAACCTACCATGTCTGCCATCACCCTGCACTTCCTCGGGCTCAGCAGCCTTTTCCTCCTCATT
TTCATGCTCATTTTCCTTGTTTAAGACTGTGACTAGTCAAAGACTAGTCCAGAACCACAAAGGAGAAATG
TCTTACCACTTTCTTCATTGCTTGTCTCTTTTGCATTATCCATGTCTGCAACTAGTTAGAGTCTAGTTAG
TGACTAGTCCGACGAGGACTTGCTTGTCTCCGGATTGTTGGAGGAACTCTCCAGGGCCTCAAGATCCACA
ACAGAGCCTTCTAGAAGACTGGTCAATAACTAGTTGGTCTTTGTCTGAGTCTGACTTACGAGGTTGCATA
CTCGCTCCCTTTGCCTCGTCAATCGATGAGAAAAAGCGCCAAAACTCGCAATATGGCTTTGAACCACACG
GTGCTGAGACTAGTTAGAATCTAGTCCCAAACTAGCTTGGATAGCTTACCTTTGCCCTTTGCGTTGCGAC
AGGTCTTGCAGGGTATGGTTCCTTTCTCACCAGCTGATTTAGCTGCCTTGCTACCCTCACGGCGGATCTG
CATAAAGAGTGGCTAGAGGTTATAAATTAGCACTGATCCTAGGTACGGGGCTGAATGTAACTTGCCTTTC
CTTTCTCATCGCGCGGCAAGACAGGCTTGCTCAAATTCCTACCAGTCACAGGGGTATGCACGGCGTACGG
ACCACTTGAACTAGTCACAGATTAGTTAGCAACTAGTCTGCATTGAATGGCTGTACTTACGGGCCCTCGC
CATTGTCCTGATCATTTCCAGCTTCACCCTCGTTGCTGCAAAGTAGTTAGTGACTAGTCAAGGACTAGTT
GAAATGGGAGAAGAAACTCACGAATTCTCGACACCCTTAGTATTGTGGTCCTTGGACTTGGTGCTGCTAT
ATATTAGCTAATACACTAGTTAGACTCACAGAAACTTACGCAGCTCGCTTGCGCTTCTTGGTAGGAGTCG
GGGTTGGGAGAACAGTGCCTTCAAACAAGCCTTCATACCATGCTACTTGACTAGTCAGGGACTAGTCACC
AAGTAATCTAGATAGGACTTGCCTTTGGCCTCCATCAGTTCCTTCATAGTGGGAGGTCCATTGTGCAATG
TAAACTCCATGCCGTGGGAGTTCTTGTCCTTCAAGTGCTTGACCAATATGTTTCTGTTGGCAGAGGGAAC
CTGTCAACTAGTTAATAACTAGTCAGAAACTAGTATAGCAGTAGACTCACTGTACGCTTGAGGCATCCCT
TCACTCGGCAGTAGACTTCATATGGATGGATATCAGGCACGCCATTGTCGTCCTGTGGACTAGTCAGTAA
CTAGGCTTAAAGCTAGTCGGGTCGGCTTACTATCTTGAAATCCGGCAGCGTAAGCTCCCCGTCCTTAACT
GCCTCGAGATAGTGACAGTACTCTGGGGACTTTCGGAGATCGTTATCGCGAATGCTCGGCATACTAATCG
TTGACTAGTCTTGGACTAGTCCCGAGCAAAAAGGATTGGAGGAGGAGGAGGAAGGTGAGAGTGAGACAAA
GAGCGAAATAAGAGCTTCAAAGGCTATCTCTAAGCAGTATGAAGGTTAAGTATCTAGTTCTTGACTAGAT
TTAAAAGAGATTTCGACTAGTTATGTACCTGGAGTTTGGATATAGGAATGTGTTGTGGTAACGAAATGTA
AGGGGGAGGAAAGAAAAAGTCGGTCAAGAGGTAACTCTAAGTCGGCCATTCCTTTTTGGGAGGCGCTAAC
CATAAACGGCATGGTCGACTTAGAGTTAGCTCAGGGAATTTAGGGAGTTATCTGCGACCACTGGACTCTC
AGGCTTTCCATTGGGGTACTAACATAGCCATCAAATGCCGGCCCGTGTTTAATCTCCTCGAGATGGCTGG
GCTCACATGCGTTCTACTCAAAAACTCTTATACCTAGGCCCTCTCCCAATCGTGTATGTTTGGACCTTCC
TCTCTCACACTTTGGATAACATCAAGCATACTGCAGATTTTGACCTAGTTAACAAGGCACATCATGCTAT
CACTTCCAACACTCTTGCTGAGCGCGTTCTGCCTTGCCTTTCTGGTTCTACGAAGTATCCAGTCCCGCCT
GCAACGCCGCAGAAACGCCAAAAGGTGGGGTTGTCAACCGCCAGCTAGAGCTCCATCGGGATTCTTTGGC
ATTCCGCCGTTCCTCGGTGGTCGCAGATAACTCCCTAAATTCCCTGAGCTAACTCTAAGTCGACCATGCC
GTTTATGGTTAGCGCCTCCCAAAAAGGAATGGCCGACTTAGAGTTACCTCTTGACCGACTTTTTCTTTCC
TCCCCCTTACATTTCGTTACCACAACACATTCCTATATCCAAACTCCAGGTACATAACTAGTCGAAATCT
CTTTTAAATCTAGTCAAGAACTAGATACTTAACCTTCATACTGCTTAGAGATAGCCTTTGAAGCTCTTAT
TTCGCTCTTTGTCTCACTCTCACCTTCCTCCTCCTCCTCCAATCCTTTTTGCTCGGGACTAGTCCAAGAC
TAGTCAACGATTAGTATGCCGAGCATTCGCGATAACGATCTCCGAAAGTCCCCAGAGTACTGTCACTATC
TCGAGGCAGTTAAGGACGGGGAGCTTACGCTGCCGGATTTCAAGATAGTAAGCCGACCCGACTAGCTTTA
AGCCTAGTTACTGACTAGTCCACAGGACGACAATGGCGTGCCTGATATCCATCCATATGAAGTCTACTGC
CGAGTGAAGGGATGCCTCAAGCGTACAGTGAGTCTACTGCTATACTAGTTTCTGACTAGTTATTAACTAG
TTGACAGGTTCCCTCTGCCAACAGAAACATATTGGTCAAGCACTTGAAGGACAAGAACTCCCACGGCATG
GAGTTTACATTGCACAATGGACCTCCCACTATGAAGGAACTGATGGAGGCCAAAGGCAAGTCCTATCTAG
ATTACTTGGTGACTAGTCCCTGACTAGTCAAGTAGCATGGTATGAAGGCTTGTTTGAAGGCACTGTTCTC
CCAACCCCGACTCCTACCAAGAAGCGCAAGCGAGCTGCGTAAGTTTCTGTGAGTCTAACTAGTGTATTAG
CTAATATATAGCAGCACCAAGTCCAAGGACCACAATACTAAGGGTGTCGAGAATTCGTGAGTTTCTTCTC
CCATTTCAACTAGTCCTTGACTAGTCACTAACTACTTTGCAGCAACGAGGGTGAAGCTGGAAATGATCAG
GACAATGGCGAGGGCCCGTAAGTACAGCCATTCAATGCAGACTAGTTGCTAACTAATCTGTGACTAGTTC
AAGTGGTCCGTACGCCGTGCATACCCCTGTGACTGGTAGGAATTTGAGCAAGCCTGTCTTGCCGCGCGAT
GAGAAAGGAAAGGCAAGTTACATTCAGCCCCGTACCTAGGATCAGTGCTAATTTATAACCTCTAGCCACT
CTTTATGCAGATCCGCCGTGAGGGTAGCAAGGCAGCTAAATCAGCTGGTGAGAAAGGAACCATACCCTGC
AAGACCTGTCGCAACGCAAAGGGCAAAGGTAAGCTATCCAAGCTAGTTTGGGACTAGATTCTAACTAGTC
TCAGCACCGTGTGGTTCAAAGCCATATTGCGAGTTTTGGCGCTTTTTCTCATCGATTGACGAGGCAAAGG
GAGCGAGTATGCAACCTCGTAAGTCAGACTCAGACAAAGACCAACTAGTTATTGACCAGTCTTCTAGAAG
GCTCTGTTGTGGATCTTGAGGCCCTGGAGAGTTCCTCCAACAATCCGGAGACAAGCAAGTCCTCGTCGGA
CTAGTCACTAACTAGACTCTAACTAGTTGCAGACATGGATAATGCAAAAGAGACAAGCAATGAAGAAAGT
GGTAAGACATTTCTCCTTTGTGGTTCTGGACTAGTCTTTGACTAGTCACAGTCTTAAACAAGGAAAATGA
GCATGAAAATGAGGAGGAAAAGGCTGCTGAGCCCGAGGAAGTGCAGGGTGATGGCAGACATGGTAGGTTA
ATACCTTGTTAGTTATTGCTAGTCACTGACTAGTCAATAACTAGTCTCTGAACACCTTGCAATCACTCCG
TTTGCGCAGCTGAACAGTGGTGAGGATAATAGTAGTAAGTTATTCTAGCTTCAGAGTTATAGGAGACTAG
ATACTAACTAGTATTAGTTGCAACTAACCTGGATCTCAGAGACTTTGGCCTCAATCTAGAATCTATCTAG
TTGTCAACTAGACTGTGGTATCATTGTCTTTTATTTTCCTAGTCCTGGAACTAGCTTCTAACTAGTCTCC
CTAATATGTGGCTGTCTTGTTTTTTTTTTTTGTTTCCCTACCCGGATATCTAGTCCCCTTCTAGGTTCTG
TTAACCTCTCGGGCTCTGATTTAGTTTAACGCAAACCTGAGATTAGTTTCTAACTAGTCTCTAGGTTTTC
TATCCACCTTTAATTGTAATAATAAATACAAGCAACGTTTATACGTCAAAAGCATTTATAAACTTTTACC
CTAAAGTAGCTTGCTTGTGTGTTTAGTTTATAATTAGTCTCTTATTAATTTGATGTAGGTAAGCCCGCCA
CAAATATATATTTTTAACAAGATACCGTGGAAAAACTTCGTGCTATCACAAAACAGTATACAAAAAATAA
GCT
[138 nt withheld, positions 8530-8667]
CCTTTGACGTTGGAGTCCACGTTCTTT
[37 nt withheld, positions 8695-8731]
ACTCTATCTCGGGCTATTCTTTTGATTTATAAGGGATTTTGCCGATTTCGGTCTATTGGTTAAAAAATGA
GCTGATTTAACAAAAATTTAACGCGAATTTTAACAAAATGGGGTGACGATGAGCCGCTCTTGCATCTTTG
TTTGTATTATACTGTCTTTCTTGTTACACATAATTATTCTAGAATGCCCCACCGTTACATACGGGACACA
GCCATTTACATATGCATGTGGATTACGAGCTAACGAGTTCATTCAAATCTCAGAACTATCACATAATCAT
CATTCCCCTATCGTCAAAGACCGTAAGACAAATCCGGTTCATGCACTGAACCCATTCGGGTAGTGAGTCA
TTTACTCAGCACACTCGCGCTGACGCTCGTCGAACACCTTCAATGCCTCCTCGGCAGCCTTGACACCACT
GAGAACCATGGCACCGAAGGTAGGGCCCATGCGGTTAAAGCCATCAATTTCAGACAGCTCCATACCGCCG
ATTATCAAGCCCTTAGTAACCTCGCGGGTGTTCTTGACGATGGCATCCTGCGGCCGCCCAGAAAATTACG
GGTATGTCCTCCACTGTGTTGAAGTCAGAAAAACAATCGATAATTTGAAGCTCATTAAAATGCCAGTTCC
GTCGTCGCCGTTGCCCTAGGAGCTATTCCAGTGCTTAGCTTCATTCATGGATGTATCGTGACTGGCCTTC
GGAAGGATGCCAAGGTCCCCTATCCGCACAGCTATGCGACCGTTGAGCAATGCAAGTCAAATGTGTGCAT
ACCTGGTCTTTGGTTTGGTACACCGCTATGTGAAGATTATTAATGCTGAAGTCATGATACAGGCCAAAGC
CGAGCAATTTAACTGCGCGCAGCGGGCCCACGCTAACTACCTCGAGAATATGCCTCAAACAATGCTCTTC
ACCCTCTTCGCGGGTCTGAAATACCCTCACCTGGCAACAGCAATTGGCGCTTCATGGCTGTTTTTCCGAT
CTCTCTACTTGTACGGCTATGTGTACTCGGGTAAGCCACAAGGCAAGGGCAGATTGCTGGGAGGTTTCTT
CTGGTTTTCTCAAGGCGCTCTGTGGGCTCTGAGTGTGTTTGGTGTTGCCAAAGACATGATCTCTTACTGA
GAGTTATTCTGTGTCTGACGAAATATGTTGTGTATATATATATATGTACGTTAAAAGTTCCGTGGAGTTA
CCAGTGATTGACCAATGTTTTATCTTCTACAGTTCTGCCTGTCTACCCCATTCTAGCTGTACCTGACTAC
AGAGTAGTTTAATTGTGGTTGACCCCACAGTCGGAGGCGGAGGAATACAGCACCGATGTGGCCTGTCTCC
ATCCAGATTGGCACGCAATTTTTACACGCGGAAAAGATCGAGATAGAGTACGACTTTAAATTTAGTCCCC
GGCGGCTTCTATTTTAGAATATTTGAGATTTGATTCTCAAGCAATTGATTTGGTTGGGTCACCCTCAATT
GGATAATATACCTCATTGCTCGGCTACTTCAACTCATCAATCACCGTCATACCCCGCATATAACCCTCCA
TTCCCACGATGTCGTCCAAGTCGCAATTGACTTACGGTGCTCGAGCCAGCAAGCACCCCAATCCTCTGGC
AAAGAGACTTTTTGAGATTGCCGAAGCAAAGAAGACAAACGTTACCGTCTCTGCTGATGTGACGACAACC
CGAGAACTCCTGGACCTCGCTGACCGTACGGAAGCTGTTGGATCCAATACATATGCCGTCTAGCAATGGA
CTAATCAACTTTTGATGATACAGGTCTCGGTCCCTACATCGCCGTCATCAAGACACACATCGACATCCTC
ACCGATTTCAGCGTCGACACTATCAATGGCCTGAATGTGCTGGCTCAAAAGCACAACTTTTTGATCTTCG
AGGACCGCAAATTCATCGACATCGGCAATACCGTCCAGAAGCAATACCACGGCGGTGCTCTGAGGATCTC
CGAATGGGCCCACATTATCAACTGCAGCGTTCTCCCTGGCGAGGGCATCGTCGAGGCTCTGGCCCAGACC
GCATCTGCGCAAGACTTCCCCTATGGTCCTGAGAGAGGACTGTTGGTCCTGGCAGAGATGACCTCCAAAG
GATCGCTGGCTACGGGCGAGTATACCAAGGCATCGGTTGACTACGCTCGCAAATACAAGAACTTCGTTAT
GGGTTTCGTGTCGACGCGGGCCCTGACGGAAGTGCAGTCGGATGTGTCTTCAGCCTCGGAGGATGAAGAT
TTCGTGGTCTTCACGACGGGTGTGAACCTCTCTTCCAAAGGAGATAAGCTTGGACAGCAATACCAGACTC
CTGCATCGGCTATTGGACGCGGTGCCGACTTTATCATCGCCGGTCGAGGCATCTACGCTGCTCCCGACCC
GGTTGAAGCTGCACAGCGGTACCAGAAAGAAGGCTGGGAAGCTTATATGGCCAGAGTATGCGGCAAGTCA
TGATTTCCTCTTGGAGCAAAAGTGTAGTGCCAGTACGAGTGTTGTGGAGGAAGGCTGCATACATTGTGCC
TGTCATTAAACGATGAGCTCGTCCGTATTGGCCCCTGTAATGCCATGTTTTCCGCCCCCAATCGTCAAGG
TTTTCCCTTTGTTAGATTCCTACCAGTCATCTAGCAAGTGAGGTAAGCTTTGCCAGAAACGCCAAGGCTT
TATCTATGTAGTCGATAAGCAAAGTGGACTGATAGCTTAATATGGAAGGTCCCTCAGGACAAGTCGACCT
GTGCAGAAGAGATAACAGCTTGGCATCACGCATCAGTGCCTCCTCTCAGACAGAATAAGTCGCCATAAGT
TATCGACCGAACCTAGGTAGGGTATATTTGGTGACGACAATACCTCCCGACGATACCTGGATTAGACACC
GTATGCCGCGAATTAACGCCTTCCGACCAAGTCCCTTTTGGTGATCGACACTTTAGGATCATCTCCTGCC
AGTCGCCCAGACTGACGGTGTTATGGTGGCGCGCTATGGCTTTCCTAGCCGGTCAAGCTCCGTGCACTAG
AGAGCGGAGAAGGAGGGGGAGTTGATAGGGAATGATATCTAGGTAGAGAAGTACTCCAACCAGAGATATG
CGGATCAATGCTCCGGCAGTTGTTAGCATACCCCAACCTCGTTTAAGTATCCTCTTCTTCCATCCATCTT
TATCATTATTTGTCTATGTGCATCCCTAGATCACGTCAATTATTTCGATAAATGGATACGTGCACTCGGG
AATGCGTGATTGGCTCGTCTCGTGTTCTCAGTTCCTCATTCCCCCCCACGTTACATTGACAACGGAGTAT
TAGCCTATGGTCCTGTTCGATAAGCTTGCTCCATCGCCTCCACTACGTCAAGCGGAGTATCAGACATGAG
CTCTACCCCAGATATCGCCTGCTTATCGCTGGTTGCTTTGTCATGCAAGTACAGATCACATCGGCAATTC
TGATAACAGATGGTGCCATTGTCCCGTAATCAATTGCCCATTGAAAAAGGAAGAGTATGAGTATTCAACA
TTTCCGTGTCGCCCTTATTCCCTTTTTTGCGGCATTTTGCCTTCCTGTTTTTGCTCACCCAGAAACGCTG
GTGAAAGTAAAAGATGCTGAAGATCAGTTGGGTGCACGAGTGGGTTACATCGAACTGGATCTCAACAGCG
GTAAGATCCTTGAGAGTTTTCGCCCCGAAGAACGTTTTCCAATGATGAGCACTTTTAAAGTTCTGCTATG
TGGCGCGGTATTATCCCGTATTGACGCCGGGCAAGAGCAACTCGGTC
Features (pLannotate 1.2.2; 14 found; start..end, strand, type, name):
    761..1349    +  rep_origin     ori: high-copy-number ColE1/pMB1/pBR322/pUC origin of replication
   1419..1910    +  misc_feature   CEN/ARS: S. cerevisiae CEN6 centromere fused to an autonomously replicating sequence
   1911..1932    +  misc_feature   MCS (fragment): pUC18/19 multiple cloning site
   1933..1966    -  protein_bind   loxP: Cre-mediated recombination occurs in the 8-bp core sequence (GCATACAT). Cre recombinase
   2045..2848    -  CDS            URA3: orotidine-5'-phosphate decarboxylase, required for uracil biosynthesis; S. cerevisiae URA3; yeast auxotrophic marker, counterselectable with 5-fluoroorotic acid (5-FOA)
   2849..3064    -  promoter       URA3 promoter: S. cerevisiae URA3
   3083..3134    -  misc_feature   bom (fragment): basis of mobility region from pBR322
   3153..3285    +  rep_origin     f1 ori (fragment) (sequence partly withheld): f1 bacteriophage origin of replication; arrow indicates direction of (+) strand synthesis
   3281..8529    +  rep_origin     AMA1: replication origin from Aspergillus nidulans (Aleksenko and Clutterbuck, 1996)
   8531..8840    +  rep_origin     M13 ori (fragment) (sequence partly withheld): M13 bacteriophage origin of replication; arrow indicates direction of (+) strand synthesis
   8839..9270    -  gene           ptrA (fragment): pyrithiamine resistance gene of Aspergillus oryzae (Kubodera et al., 2000) useful as a dominant selectable marker in Aspergillus
  10292..10453   +  CDS            URA3 (fragment): PYRF_YEAST - Experimental evidence at protein level: Swiss-Prot protein existence level 1. From Saccharomyces cerevisiae (strain ATCC 204508 / S288c) (Baker's yeast).
  10507..11178   +  CDS            URA3 (fragment): PYRF_YEAST - Experimental evidence at protein level: Swiss-Prot protein existence level 1. From Saccharomyces cerevisiae (strain ATCC 204508 / S288c) (Baker's yeast).
  12218..590     +  CDS            AmpR (across the origin): β-lactamase; bla; confers resistance to ampicillin, carbenicillin, and related antibiotics
