[The description below was written by a language model from this plasmid's Addgene catalogue record and pLannotate feature annotations shown in this document.]
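Description:
pYFAC, also called pYFAC-pyrG, is an empty-backbone shuttle vector for heterologous expression in filamentous fungi. It is derived from pKW20088 and can be maintained in three hosts. In E. coli it replicates from a high-copy ColE1/pUC-type origin and is selected with ampicillin through the β-lactamase gene. In Saccharomyces cerevisiae a CEN6/ARS element gives stable low-copy maintenance, and URA3 under its own promoter provides uracil prototrophy, with the option of 5-FOA counterselection. In Aspergillus the large AMA1 sequence from A. nidulans supports autonomous, episomal replication, so the plasmid does not have to integrate into the genome.

The catalogue lists Af pyrG as the fungal selectable marker. The two annotated "URA3 fragment" hits by protein homology, located downstream of AMA1, probably correspond to this orotidine-5'-phosphate decarboxylase orthologue, possibly interrupted by an intron, although the annotation does not name it as pyrG. Other annotated elements look like remnants of earlier construction steps: a loxP site next to URA3, a short pUC polylinker fragment, partial f1/M13 origin and bom sequences, and a fragment of the A. oryzae ptrA pyrithiamine-resistance gene. As an empty backbone it carries no insert, and no fungal expression promoter or terminator is annotated, so the record does not state what drives cloned genes.

The sequenced record is 12,488 nt, whereas the catalogue gives a backbone size of 14,245 bp, and the record does not explain the difference. According to the depositor, the vector is used to express and elucidate fungal biosynthetic gene clusters in Aspergillus nidulans. The yeast elements would be compatible with assembling constructs by recombination in yeast, but the record does not say so.
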