Addgene plasmid #168982: pYFAC
Purpose: (Empty Backbone) Filamentous fungi vector. Also referred to as pYFAC-pyrG.
Depositing lab: Yit Heng Chooi. Depositing organization: University of Western Australia. Publication: Functional genomics-guided discovery of a light-activated phytotoxin in the wheat pathogen Parastagonospora nodorum via pathway activation. Chooi YH, Zhang G, Hu J, Muria-Gonzalez MJ, Tran PN, Pettitt A, Maier AG, Barrow RA, Solomon PS. Environ Microbiol. 2017 May;19(5):1975-1986. doi: 10.1111/1462-2920.13711. Epub 2017 Apr 10. PubMed 28251756.
Backbone
  Vector backbone: pKW20088
  Backbone manufacturer: doi:10.1038/nchembio.1366
  Backbone size (bp): 14245
  Vector type: Synthetic Biology ; Heterologous expression in filamentous fungi.
  Selectable markers: URA3 ; Af pyrG
Growth in bacteria
  Bacterial resistance: Ampicillin, 100 μg/mL
  Growth temperature: 37°C
  Growth strain: DH5alpha
  Growth instructions: For improved transformation efficiency, using a DH10B E coli such as 10-beta, and electroporation.
  Copy number: Unknown
Terms and licenses: Academic/Nonprofit Terms; Industry Terms: Not Available to Industry
Depositor comments: A detailed protocol on how to use this plasmid for fungal biosynthetic gene cluster elucidation projects can be found in Roux I., Chooi Y.H. (2022) Heterologous Expression of Fungal Biosynthetic Pathways in Aspergillus nidulans Using Episomal Vectors. In: Skellam E. (eds) Engineering Natural Product Biosynthesis. Methods in Molecular Biology, vol 2489. Humana, New York, NY. https://doi.org/10.1007/978-1-0716-2273-5_5
How to cite: pYFAC was a gift from Yit Heng Chooi (Addgene plasmid # 168982 ; http://n2t.net/addgene:168982 ; RRID:Addgene_168982)
